>Addgene plasmid #205494 | pDRF1-GW mfRFP-T2A-mtq2 | addgene full sequence | sequence record 407633 | Addgene NGS Result
CAAGCTTCCTGAAACGGAGAAACATAAACAGGCATTGCTGGGATCACCCATACATCACTCTGTTTTGCCT
GACCTTTTCCGGTAATTTGAAAACAAACCCGGTCTCGAAGCGGAGATCCGGCGATAATTACCGCAGAAAT
AAACCCATACACGAGACGTAGAACCAGCCGCACATGGCCGGAGAAACTCCTGCGAGAATTTCGTAAACTC
GCGCGCATTGCATCTGTATTTCCTAATGCGGCACTTCCAGGCCTCGATCGAGACCGTTTATCCATTGCTT
TTTTGTTGTCTTTTTCCCTCGTTCACAGAAAGTCTGAAGAAGCTATAGTAGAACTATGAGCTTTTTTTGT
TTCTGTTTTCCTTTTTTTTTTTTTTACCTCTGTGGAAATTGTTACTCTCACACTCTTTAGTTCGTTTGTT
TGTTTTGTTTATTCCAATTATGACCGGTGACGAAACGTGGTCGATGGTGGGTACCGCTTATGCTCCCCTC
CATTAGTTTCGATTATATAAAAAGGCCAAATATTGTATTATTTTCAAATGTCCTATCATTATCGTCTAAC
ATCTAATTTCTCTTAAATTTTTTCTCTTTCTTTCCTATAACACCAATAGTGAAAATCTTTTTTTCTTCTA
TATCTACAAAAACTTTTTTTTTCTATCAACCTCGTTGATAAATTTTTTCTTTAACAATCGTTAATAATTA
ATTAATTGGAAAATAACCATTTTTTCTCTCTTTTATACACACATTCAAAAGAAAGAAAAAAAATATACCC
CAGCCTCGACTAGTGAATTCGCGGCCATCACAAGTTTGTACAAAAAAGCAGGCTGCTAGCATGGTGAGCA
AGGGCGAGGAGCTGATTAAGGAGAACATGCCACTGAAGCTGTACATGGAGGGCACCGTTAACAATCACCA
CTTCAAGTGCACAGCTGAGGGCGAAGGCAAGCCCTACGAGGGCACCCAGACCCAGAGAATCAAGGTGGTC
GAGGGCGGCCCTCTCCCCTTCGCCTTCGACATCCTGGCTACCAGTTTCATGTACGGCAGTCACACCTTCA
TCGACCACACCCCGGGCATCCCCGACTTCTGGAAGCAGTCCTTCCCCGAGGGCTTCACGTGGGAGAGAGT
CACCACATACGAAGACGGGGGCGTCCTGATCGCGACCCAGGACACCAGCCTCCATGACGGCTGCCTCATC
TACAACGTCAAGTTGAGAGGGGTGAACTTCCCATCCAACGGCCCTGTGATGCAAAAGAAAACACTCGGCT
GGGAGGCACACACCGAGCTTTTGTACCCCACTGACGGCGGTCTGGAAGGCAGAACCGCGCTGGCCCTGAA
GCTTGTGGGCGGGGGCCACCTATTGTGTAACTTCAAGACTATATACAGATCCAAGAAACCCGCTAAGAAC
CTCAAGATGCCCGGCGTCTACTATGTGGACTACAGACTGGAAAGAATCGAGGAGGCCGACAATGAGACCT
ACGTCGAGCAGCACGAGGTGGCTGTGGCCAGATACTGCGACCTCCCTACCAAACTGGGGCACAAGCTTAA
GGGCATGGACGAGCTGTACAAGTCCGGAGAGGGCAGAGGAAGTCTTCTAACATGCGGTGACGTGGAGGAG
AATCCCGGCCCTGGGGATCCACCGGTCGCCACCATGGTGAGCAAGGGCGAGGAGCTGTTCACCGGGGTGG
TGCCCATCCTGGTCGAGCTGGACGGCGACGTAAACGGCCACAAGTTCAGCGTGTCCGGCGAGGGCGAGGG
CGATGCCACCTACGGCAAGCTGACCCTGAAGTTCATCTGCACCACCGGCAAGCTGCCCGTGCCCTGGCCC
ACCCTCGTGACCACCCTGTCCTGGGGCGTGCAGTGCTTCGCCCGCTACCCCGACCACATGAAGCAGCACG
ACTTCTTCAAGTCCGCCATGCCCGAAGGCTACGTCCAGGAGCGCACCATCTTCTTCAAGGACGACGGCAA
CTACAAGACCCGCGCCGAGGTGAAGTTCGAGGGCGACACCCTGGTGAACCGCATCGAGCTGAAGGGCATC
GACTTCAAGGAGGACGGCAACATCCTGGGGCACAAGCTGGAGTACAACTACTTTAGCGACAACGTCTATA
TCACCGCCGACAAGCAGAAGAACGGCATCAAGGCCAACTTCAAGATCCGCCACAACATCGAGGACGGCGG
CGTGCAGCTCGCCGACCACTACCAGCAGAACACCCCCATCGGCGACGGCCCCGTGCTGCTGCCCGACAAC
CACTACCTGAGCACCCAGTCCAAGCTGAGCAAAGACCCCAACGAGAAGCGCGATCACATGGTCCTGCTGG
AGTTCGTGACCGCCGCCGGGATCACTCTCGGCATGGACGAGCTGTACAAGTAAAGCGGCCGCACCCAGCT
TTCTTGTACAAAGTGGTGTAGTTAATTCATGATGGCCGCTGCAGGTCGACCTCGAGGGGGGGCCCGGTAC
CCAATTCGCCCTATAGTGAGTCGTATTACGCGCGGATCCAGCTTTGGACTTCTTCGCCAGAGGTTTGGTC
AAGTCTCCAATCAAGGTTGTCGGCTTGTCTACCTTGCCAGAAATTTACGAAAAGATGGAAAAGGGTCAAA
TCGTTGGTAGATACGTTGTTGACACTTCTAAATAAGCGAATTTCTTATGATTTATGATTTTTATTATTAA
ATAAGTTATAAAAAAAATAAGTGTATACAAATTTTAAAGTGACTCTTAGGTTTTAAAACGAAAATTCTTA
TTCTTGAGTAACTCTTTCCTGTAGGTCAGGTTGCTTTCTCAGGTATAGCATGAGGTCGCTCTTATTGACC
ACACCTCTACCGGCATGCCAATTCACTGGCCGTCGTTTTACAACGTCGTGACTGGGAAAACCCTGGCGTT
ACCCAACTTAATCGCCTTGCAGCACATCCCCCTTTCGCCAGCTGGCGTAATAGCGAAGAGGCCCGCACCG
ATCGCCCTTCCCAACAGTTGCGCAGCCTGAATGGCGAATGGCGCCTGATGCGGTATTTTCTCCTTACGCA
TCTGTGCGGTATTTCACACCGCATAATCGGATCGTACTTGTTACCCATCATTGAATTTTGAACATCCGAA
CCTGGGAGTTTTCCCTGAAACAGATAGTATATTTGAACCTGTATAATAATATATAGTCTAGCGCTTTACG
GAAGACAATGTATGTATTTCGGTTCCTGGAGAAACTATTGCATCTATTGCATAGGTAATCTTGCACGTCG
CATCCCCGGTTCATTTTCTGCGTTTCCATCTTGCACTTCAATAGCATATCTTTGTTAACGAAGCATCTGT
GCTTCATTTTGTAGAACAAAAATGCAACGCGAGAGCGCTAATTTTTCAAACAAAGAATCTGAGCTGCATT
TTTACAGAACAGAAATGCAACGCGAAAGCGCTATTTTACCAACGAAGAATCTGTGCTTCATTTTTGTAAA
ACAAAAATGCAACGCGAGAGCGCTAATTTTTCAAACAAAGAATCTGAGCTGCATTTTTACAGAACAGAAA
TGCAACGCGAGAGCGCTATTTTACCAACAAAGAATCTATACTTCTTTTTTGTTCTACAAAAATGCATCCC
GAGAGCGCTATTTTTCTAACAAAGCATCTTAGATTACTTTTTTTCTCCTTTGTGCGCTCTATAATGCAGT
CTCTTGATAACTTTTTGCACTGTAGGTCCGTTAAGGTTAGAAGAAGGCTACTTTGGTGTCTATTTTCTCT
TCCATAAAAAAAGCCTGACTCCACTTCCCGCGTTTACTGATTACTAGCGAAGCTGCGGGTGCATTTTTTC
AAGATAAAGGCATCCCCGATTATATTCTATACCGATGTGGATTGCGCATACTTTGTGAACAGAAAGTGAT
AGCGTTGATGATTCTTCATTGGTCAGAAAATTATGAACGGTTTCTTCTATTTTGTCTCTATATACTACGT
ATAGGAAATGTTTACATTTTCGTATTGTTTTCGATTCACTCTATGAATAGTTCTTACTACAATTTTTTTG
TCTAAAGAGTAATACTAGAGATAAACATAAAAAATGTAGAGGTCGAGTTTAGATGCAAGTTCAAGGAGCG
AAAGGTGGATGGGTAGGTTATATAGGGATATAGCACAGAGATATATAGCAAAGAGATACTTTTGAGCAAT
GTTTGTGGAAGCGGTATTCGCAATATTTTAGTAGCTCGTTACAGTCCGGTGCGTTTTTGGTTTTTTGAAA
GTGCGTCTTCAGAGCGCTTTTGGTTTTCAAAAGCGCTCTGAAGTTCCTATACTTTCTAGCTAGAGAATAG
GAACTTCGGAATAGGAACTTCAAAGCGTTTCCGAAAACGAGCGCTTCCGAAAATGCAACGCGAGCTGCGC
ACATACAGCTCACTGTTCACGTCGCACCTATATCTGCGTGTTGCCTGTATATATATATACATGAGAAGAA
CGGCATAGTGCGTGTTTATGCTTAAATGCGTACTTATATGCGTCTATTTATGTAGGATGAAAGGTAGTCT
AGTACCTCCTGTGATATTATCCCATTCCATGCGGGGTATCGTATGCTTCCTTCAGCACTACCCTTTAGCT
GTTCTATATGCTGCCACTCCTCAATTGGATTAGTCTCATCCTTCAATGCTATCATTTCCTTTGATATTGG
ATCGATCCGATGATAAGCTGTCAAACATGAGAATTGGGTAATAACTGATATAATTAAATTGAAGCTCTAA
TTTGTGAGTTTAGTATACATGCATTTACTTATAATACAGTTTTTTAGTTTTGCTGGCCGCATCTTCTCAA
ATATGCTTCCCAGCCTGCTTTTCTGTAACGTTCACCCTCTACCTTAGCATCCCTTCCCTTTGCAAATAGT
CCTCTTCCAACAATAATAATGTCAGATCCTGTAGAGACCACATCATCCACGGTTCTATACTGTTGACCCA
ATGCGTCTCCCTTGTCATCTAAACCCACACCGGGTGTCATAATCAACCAATCGTAACCTTCATCTCTTCC
ACCCATGTCTCTTTGAGCAATAAAGCCGATAACAAAATCTTTGTCGCTCTTCGCAATGTCAACAGTACCC
TTAGTATATTCTCCAGTAGATAGGGAGCCCTTGCATGACAATTCTGCTAACATCAAAAGGCCTCTAGGTT
CCTTTGTTACTTCTTCTGCCGCCTGCTTCAAACCGCTAACAATACCTGGGCCCACCACACCGTGTGCATT
CGTAATGTCTGCCCATTCTGCTATTCTGTATACACCCGCAGAGTACTGCAATTTGACTGTATTACCAATG
TCAGCAAATTTTCTGTCTTCGAAGAGTAAAAAATTGTACTTGGCGGATAATGCCTTTAGCGGCTTAACTG
TGCCCTCCATGGAAAAATCAGTCAAGATATCCACATGTGTTTTTAGTAAACAAATTTTGGGACCTAATGC
TTCAACTAACTCCAGTAATTCCTTGGTGGTACGAACATCCAATGAAGCACACAAGTTTGTTTGCTTTTCG
TGCATGATATTAAATAGCTTGGCAGCAACAGGACTAGGATGAGTAGCAGCACGTTCCTTATATGTAGCTT
TCGACATGATTTATCTTCGTTTCCTGCATGTTTTTGTTCTGTGCAGTTGGGTTAAGAATACTGGGCAATT
TCATGTTTCTTCAACACTACATATGCGTATATATACCAATCTAAGTCTGTGCTCCTTCCTTCGTTCTTCC
TTCTGTTCGGAGATTACCGAATCAAAAAAATTTCAAGGAAACCGAAATCAAAAAAAAGAATAAAAAAAAA
ATGATGAATTGAAAAGCTAATTCTTGAAGACGAAAGGGCCTCGTGATACGCCTATTTTTATAGGTTAATG
TCATGATAATAATGGTTTCTTAGACGTCAGGTGGCACTTTTCGGGGAAATGTGCGCGGAACCCCTATTTG
TTTATTTTTCTAAATACATTCAAATATGTATCCGCTCATGAGACAATAACCCTGATAAATGCTTCAATAA
TATTGAAAAAGGAAGAGTATGAGTATTCAACATTTCCGTGTCGCCCTTATTCCCTTTTTTGCGGCATTTT
GCCTTCCTGTTTTTGCTCACCCAGAAACGCTGGTGAAAGTAAAAGATGCTGAAGATCAGTTGGGTGCACG
AGTGGGTTACATCGAACTGGATCTCAACAGCGGTAAGATCCTTGAGAGTTTTCGCCCCGAAGAACGTTTT
CCAATGATGAGCACTTTTAAAGTTCTGCTATGTGGCGCGGTATTATCCCGTATTGACGCCGGGCAAGAGC
AACTCGGTCGCCGCATACACTATTCTCAGAATGACTTGGTTGAGTACTCACCAGTCACAGAAAAGCATCT
TACGGATGGCATGACAGTAAGAGAATTATGCAGTGCTGCCATAACCATGAGTGATAACACTGCGGCCAAC
TTACTTCTGACAACGATCGGAGGACCGAAGGAGCTAACCGCTTTTTTGCACAACATGGGGGATCATGTAA
CTCGCCTTGATCGTTGGGAACCGGAGCTGAATGAAGCCATACCAAACGACGAGCGTGACACCACGATGCC
TGTAGCAATGGCAACAACGTTGCGCAAACTATTAACTGGCGAACTACTTACTCTAGCTTCCCGGCAACAA
TTAATAGACTGGATGGAGGCGGATAAAGTTGCAGGACCACTTCTGCGCTCGGCCCTTCCGGCTGGCTGGT
TTATTGCTGATAAATCTGGAGCCGGTGAGCGTGGGTCTCGCGGTATCATTGCAGCACTGGGGCCAGATGG
TAAGCCCTCCCGTATCGTAGTTATCTACACGACGGGGAGTCAGGCAACTATGGATGAACGAAATAGACAG
ATCGCTGAGATAGGTGCCTCACTGATTAAGCATTGGTAACTGTCAGACCAAGTTTACTCATATATACTTT
AGATTGATTTAAAACTTCATTTTTAATTTAAAAGGATCTAGGTGAAGATCCTTTTTGATAATCTCATGAC
CAAAATCCCTTAACGTGAGTTTTCGTTCCACTGAGCGTCAGACCCCGTAGAAAAGATCAAAGGATCTTCT
TGAGATCCTTTTTTTCTGCGCGTAATCTGCTGCTTGCAAACAAAAAAACCACCGCTACCAGCGGTGGTTT
GTTTGCCGGATCAAGAGCTACCAACTCTTTTTCCGAAGGTAACTGGCTTCAGCAGAGCGCAGATACCAAA
TACTGTTCTTCTAGTGTAGCCGTAGTTAGGCCACCACTTCAAGAACTCTGTAGCACCGCCTACATACCTC
GCTCTGCTAATCCTGTTACCAGTGGCTGCTGCCAGTGGCGATAAGTCGTGTCTTACCGGGTTGGACTCAA
GACGATAGTTACCGGATAAGGCGCAGCGGTCGGGCTGAACGGGGGGTTCGTGCACACAGCCCAGCTTGGA
GCGAACGACCTACACCGAACTGAGATACCTACAGCGTGAGCTATGAGAAAGCGCCACGCTTCCCGAAGGG
AGAAAGGCGGACAGGTATCCGGTAAGCGGCAGGGTCGGAACAGGAGAGCGCACGAGGGAGCTTCCAGGGG
GAAACGCCTGGTATCTTTATAGTCCTGTCGGGTTTCGCCACCTCTGACTTGAGCGTCGATTTTTGTGATG
CTCGTCAGGGGGGCGGAGCCTATGGAAAAACGCCAGCAACGCGGCCTTTTTACGGTTCCTGGCCTTTTGC
TGGCCTTTTGCTCACATGTTCTTTCCTGCGTTATCCCCTGATTCTGTGGATAACCGTATTACCGCCTTTG
AGTGAGCTGATACCGCTCGCCGCAGCCGAACGACCGAGCGCAGCGAGTCAGTGAGCGAGGAAGCGGAAGA
GCGCCCAATACGCAAACCGCCTCTCCCCGCGCGTTGGCCGATTCATTAATGCAGCTGGCACGACAGGTTT
CCCGACTGGAAAGCGGGCAGTGAGCGCAACGCAATTAATGTGAGTTAGCTCACTCATTAGGCACCCCAGG
CTTTACACTTTATGCTTCCGGCTCGTATGTTGTGTGGAATTGTGAGCGGATAACAATTTCACACAGGAAA
CAGCTATGACCATGATTACGCCAAGCTTACCGCATCAGGAAATTGTAAGCGTTAATATTTTGTTAAAATT
CGCGTTAAATTTTTGTTAAATCAGCTCATTTTTTAACCAATAGGCCGAAATCGGCAAAATCCCTTATAAA
TCAAAAGAATAGACCGAGATAGGGT
[37 nt withheld, positions 8146-8182]
AAAGAACGTGGACTCCAACGTCAAAGG
[49 nt withheld, positions 8210-8258]
T
[91 nt withheld, positions 8260-8350]
G
[124 nt withheld, positions 8352-8475]
CCATTCGC
Features (pLannotate 1.2.2; 26 found; start..end, strand, type, name):
      3..257     -  CDS            BRP1 (fragment): BRP1_YEAST - Protein predicted: Swiss-Prot protein existence level 4. From Saccharomyces cerevisiae (strain ATCC 204508 / S288c) (Baker's yeast).
    359..375     -  promoter       ARG4 promoter (fragment): S. cerevisiae ARG4
    480..563     +  CDS            YG007_YEAST: Protein predicted: Swiss-Prot protein existence level 4. From Saccharomyces cerevisiae (strain ATCC 204508 / S288c) (Baker's yeast).
    800..824     +  protein_bind   attB1: mutant version of attB; recombination site for the Gateway® BP reaction BP Clonase™
    831..1562    +  CDS            TagRFP-T: TagRFP-T is a basic (constitutively fluorescent) red fluorescent protein published in 2008, derived from Entacmaea quadricolor. It has low acid sensitivity.
   1644..2363    +  CDS            mTurquoise2: enhanced monomeric variant of CFP (Goedhart et al., 2012) mammalian codon-optimized
   2373..2397    -  protein_bind   attB2: mutant version of attB; recombination site for the Gateway® BP reaction BP Clonase™
   2425..2451    +  misc_feature   MCS (fragment): pBluescript multiple cloning site
   2460..2478    -  promoter       T7 promoter: promoter for bacteriophage T7 RNA polymerase
   2479..2622    +  CDS            ADH1 (fragment): ADH1_YEAST - Also known as ADC1. Experimental evidence at protein level: Swiss-Prot protein existence level 1. This isozyme preferentially catalyzes the conversion of primary unbranched alcohols to their corresponding aldehydes. Also shows activity toward secondary alcohols. From Saccharomyces cerevisiae (strain ATCC 204508 / S288c) (Baker's yeast).
   2626..2813    +  terminator     ADH1 terminator: S. cerevisiae ADH1; transcription terminator for the S. cerevisiae alcohol dehydrogenase 1 (ADH1) gene
   2821..2978    +  CDS            lacZα (fragment): LacZα fragment of β-galactosidase; lacZ fragment
   2984..3035    -  misc_feature   bom (fragment): basis of mobility region from pBR322
   3040..3123    +  CDS            RAF1 (fragment): RAF_YEAST - Experimental evidence at transcript level: Swiss-Prot protein existence level 2. Antagonizes transcriptional repression of recombinase FLP by REP1-REP2. May play a role in plasmid partitioning. From Saccharomyces cerevisiae (strain ATCC 204508 / S288c) (Baker's yeast).
   3277..4623    -  rep_origin     2μ ori: yeast 2μ plasmid origin of replication
   4628..4644    -  promoter       tet promoter (fragment): E. coli promoter for tetracycline efflux protein gene
   4734..5537    -  CDS            URA3: orotidine-5'-phosphate decarboxylase, required for uracil biosynthesis; S. cerevisiae URA3; yeast auxotrophic marker, counterselectable with 5-fluoroorotic acid (5-FOA)
   5538..5753    -  promoter       URA3 promoter: S. cerevisiae URA3
   5864..5968    +  promoter       AmpR promoter: bla
   5969..6829    +  CDS            AmpR: β-lactamase; bla; confers resistance to ampicillin, carbenicillin, and related antibiotics
   7000..7588    +  rep_origin     ori: high-copy-number ColE1/pMB1/pBR322/pUC origin of replication
   7771..7863    +  CDS            lacI (fragment): lac repressor; lacI; The lac repressor binds to the lac operator to inhibit transcription in E. coli. This inhibition can be relieved by adding lactose or isopropyl-β-D-thiogalactopyranoside (IPTG).
   7876..7897    +  protein_bind   CAP binding site: CAP binding activates transcription in the presence of cAMP. E. coli catabolite activator protein
   7912..7942    +  promoter       lac promoter: promoter for the E. coli lac operon
   7950..7966    +  protein_bind   lac operator: The lac repressor binds to the lac operator to inhibit transcription in E. coli. This inhibition can be relieved by adding lactose or isopropyl-β-D-thiogalactopyranoside (IPTG). lac repressor encoded by lacI
   8047..8475    -  rep_origin     f1 ori (sequence partly withheld): f1 bacteriophage origin of replication; arrow indicates direction of (+) strand synthesis
