[The description below was written by a language model from this plasmid's Addgene catalogue record and pLannotate feature annotations shown in this document.]
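Description:
pDRF1-GW mfRFP-T2A-mtq2 is an 8.5 kb yeast expression plasmid built on the pDRF1-GW backbone, an E. coli/Saccharomyces cerevisiae shuttle vector. In bacteria it is maintained at high copy through a ColE1/pUC-type origin and selected with ampicillin via the β-lactamase gene. An f1 origin and remnants of a lac promoter/lacZα cloning region are also present. In yeast it replicates episomally from the 2μ origin, which typically gives multiple copies per cell. It is selected by uracil prototrophy through URA3 with its native promoter, a marker that can be counterselected with 5-FOA.

The payload is a synthetic bicistronic reading frame flanked by Gateway attB1 and attB2 sites. It consists of a red fluorescent protein, named mfRFP in the record and matched by the automated annotation to TagRFP-T, followed by the cyan fluorescent protein mTurquoise2 (mtq2). The roughly 80-nt gap between the two annotated coding sequences is not annotated but corresponds in position to the T2A element named in the insert. This is a viral "ribosome-skipping" peptide that lets two separate proteins be produced from one transcript in near-equimolar amounts. Transcription ends at the ADH1 terminator downstream of attB2. The yeast promoter driving the cassette is not identified. The upstream region is annotated only with small fragments of yeast genomic sequence, so the record does not state it explicitly.

The design lets mTurquoise2 act as an internal expression reference for the red protein. This fits the plasmid's association with a study characterising novel fluorescent proteins side by side in budding yeast.
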