Addgene plasmid #205494: pDRF1-GW mfRFP-T2A-mtq2
Purpose: Expression of mfRFP-T2A-mtq2 in yeast
Depositing lab: Bas Teusink. Depositing organization: Vrije Universiteit Amsterdam. Publication: Side-by-Side Systematic Characterization of Novel FPs in Budding Yeast. Botman D, de Groot DH, Wehrens M, van Rossum K, Yska S, van der Kieft B, Albert V, Minghetti N, Goedhart J, Teusink B. ACS Synth Biol. 2026 Apr 1. doi: 10.1021/acssynbio.5c00676. PubMed 41919951.
Backbone
  Vector backbone: pDRF1-GW
  Vector type: Yeast Expression
Growth in bacteria
  Bacterial resistance: Ampicillin, 100 μg/mL
  Growth temperature: 37°C
  Growth strain: DH5alpha
  Copy number: High Copy
Gene/Insert
  Gene/Insert name: mfRFP-T2A-mtq2
  Species: Synthetic
  Cloning method: Restriction Enzyme; 5′ cloning site unknown (unknown if destroyed); 3′ cloning site unknown (unknown if destroyed)
Terms and licenses: Academic/Nonprofit Terms; Industry Terms: Not Available to Industry
How to cite: pDRF1-GW mfRFP-T2A-mtq2 was a gift from Bas Teusink (Addgene plasmid # 205494 ; http://n2t.net/addgene:205494 ; RRID:Addgene_205494)
